Addgene plasmid #99823: pHI-Sm-trp23
Purpose: Expresses S. mansoni tetratricopeptide repeat protein 23
Depositing lab: Phillip Newmark.
Backbone
  Vector backbone: pJC53.2
  Vector type: Bacterial Expression
Growth in bacteria
  Bacterial resistance: Kanamycin, 50 μg/mL
  Growth temperature: 37°C
  Growth strain: DH5alpha
  Copy number: Unknown
Gene/Insert
  Gene/Insert name: tetratricopeptide repeat protein 23
  Cloning method: Restriction Enzyme; 5′ cloning site unknown (unknown if destroyed); 3′ cloning site unknown (unknown if destroyed)
Terms and licenses: Academic/Nonprofit Terms; Industry Terms: Not Available to Industry
Depositor comments: Addgene Note: These plasmids were generated for in vitro transcription and may not be suitable for overexpression studies. The inserts were amplified from cDNA and may differ from NCBI reference sequences.
How to cite: pHI-Sm-trp23 was a gift from Phillip Newmark (Addgene plasmid # 99823)
