[The description below was written by a language model from this plasmid's Addgene catalogue record and pLannotate feature annotations shown in this document.]
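Description:
pHI-Sm-trp23 is a small (about 3.9 kb) bacterial plasmid built on the pJC53.2 backbone that carries a cDNA-derived fragment of the Schistosoma mansoni tetratricopeptide repeat protein 23 gene. It is maintained in standard E. coli cloning strains through a high-copy ColE1/pUC-type origin. The catalogue lists kanamycin as the selection, consistent with the annotated neo (nptII) coding sequence. The feature table also shows an intact β-lactamase (AmpR) gene, along with a short M13 origin fragment and a partial Tn5 transposase remnant next to the kanamycin marker that appear to be backbone carry-over rather than functional elements.

The insert itself is not annotated, but it evidently occupies the roughly 700 bp interval between two opposed sets of phage promoters. On one side lie a T7 and an SP6 promoter reading inward, and on the other side a T7 and a T3 promoter read inward on the opposite strand. Each flank is bounded by an outward-positioned T7 terminator that stops transcription coming through from the far promoter. This arrangement lets either strand be transcribed individually with SP6 or T3 polymerase, for example to make sense or antisense riboprobes. T7 polymerase instead transcribes both strands at once, yielding complementary RNAs that can form double-stranded RNA.

Although it is catalogued as a bacterial expression vector that "expresses" the protein, the repository notes state that these plasmids were made for in vitro transcription and may be unsuitable for overexpression. No translational signals or tags are annotated. The cloning sites are not recorded, and the insert may differ from reference sequences because it was amplified from cDNA.
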