Features (pLannotate 1.2.2; 12 found; start..end, strand, type, name):
      1..48      -  terminator     T7 terminator: transcription terminator for bacteriophage T7 RNA polymerase
     62..80      +  promoter       T7 promoter: promoter for bacteriophage T7 RNA polymerase
     84..102     +  promoter       SP6 promoter: promoter for bacteriophage SP6 RNA polymerase
    813..831     -  promoter       T3 promoter: promoter for bacteriophage T3 RNA polymerase
    835..853     -  promoter       T7 promoter: promoter for bacteriophage T7 RNA polymerase
    867..914     +  terminator     T7 terminator: transcription terminator for bacteriophage T7 RNA polymerase
    921..987     +  rep_origin     M13 ori (fragment): M13 bacteriophage origin of replication; arrow indicates direction of (+) strand synthesis
    990..1289    +  CDS            tnpA (fragment): TN5P_ECOLX - Also known as tnp. Experimental evidence at protein level: Swiss-Prot protein existence level 1. Mediates transposition of transposon Tn5 by a 'cut and paste' mechanism. First, the monomeric transposase binds the 19 bp inverted DNA repeats flanking the transposon. Then, dimerization of the DNA- bound transposase creates a synaptic DNA complex. After nicking of the first DNA strand, excision of the transposon proceeds through a series of intermediates. The transposase then mediates the insertion of the transposon at a new site by strand transfer. The activity of the wild- type tran
   1321..2112    +  CDS            neo: KKA2_KLEPN - Also known as kan, nptII. Experimental evidence at protein level: Swiss-Prot protein existence level 1. Resistance to kanamycin, neomycin, paromomycin, ribostamycin, butirosin and gentamicin B. From Klebsiella pneumoniae.
   2116..2132    +  promoter       AmpR promoter (fragment): bla
   2133..2993    +  CDS            AmpR: β-lactamase; bla; confers resistance to ampicillin, carbenicillin, and related antibiotics
   3164..3752    +  rep_origin     ori: high-copy-number ColE1/pMB1/pBR322/pUC origin of replication
>Addgene plasmid #99823 | pHI-Sm-trp23 | addgene full sequence | sequence record 194869 | Addgene NGS Result
CAAAAAACCCCTCAAGACCCGTTTAGAGGCCCCAAGGGGTTATGCTAGGCGCGCCGGATCCTAATACGAC
TCACTATAGGGAGATTTAGGTGACACTATAGAAGTGACCTTTTGGAAAGGTGAAAAATACGCATTACAAG
CTGAAAGCCATGCAGAAAACTCCATGAAATTAATATCATATTATTTAAATGCTACTAGTTGGCAAATGAA
TCAACAGAATCCTGATGACCCTGCTAATTTACTTATTCTTTGTGTAGTTTTACTAAATTATTATACATTA
GCAAAATCAAAAATAATTTTAAAAAAGAGAAAAGATGCATTCAGTTCAATTAAACAGGCTGAAAAAGCAT
TAAATAAAGTTGAACAACTGGTTGATTCAATTCAGAAATATAAAACTACTTTAGAAAGTATTGATAATTA
TAAAGACAATTCCAAACCACTTGAAAATTATTATCAACAATGGAATCATTGTACTTTAATGAGATTAGAT
AAAAACTTTTATCCAAATTTGCAAAATTTAAAAATTTGTATTTATTGTTTGCATGGAAAAATTGCATTTG
AATGTGAGAAATATGTTGTATCTTTTGATCAATACATGCAAGCATTAAAATTCATAGAGAAGATATATGG
TCCAGAGAGTAAAGAAATAATATCAATTTATCATGCACTTGGTCATATTAAAGAATATCAAAGTAGTGAG
GATGATATGAAAAAATCTATAGACTATTTTAAGAAAGCCCATGATATTTCTACTAAAATTTACCACGAAG
AAGAGAGTTTCAGTTCCATGGTTGACCTTATTCGAAGGTCTCCCTTTAGTGAGGGTTAATTCTCCCTATA
GTGAGTCGTATTAGGATCCGGCGCGCCTAGCATAACCCCTTGGGGCCTCTAAACGGGTCTTGAGGGGTTT
TTTGACGCGTCGATTTCGGCCTATTGGTTAAAAAATGAGCTGATTTAACAAAAATTTAACGCGAATTTTA
ACAAAATTCAGGGCGCAAGGGCTGCTAAAGGAAGCGGAACACGTAGAAAGCCAGTCCGCAGAAACGGTGC
TGACCCCGGATGAATGTCAGCTACTGGGCTATCTGGACAAGGGAAAACGCAAGCGCAAAGAGAAAGCAGG
TAGCTTGCAGTGGGCTTACATGGCGATAGCTAGACTGGGCGGTTTTATGGACAGCAAGCGAACCGGAATT
GCCAGCTGGGGCGCCCTCTGGTAAGGTTGGGAAGCCCTGCAAAGTAAACTGGATGGCTTTCTTGCCGCCA
ATGATCTGATGGCGCAGGGGATCAAGATCTGATCAAGAGACAGGATGAGGATCGTTTCGCATGATTGAAC
AAGATGGATTGCACGCAGGTTCTCCGGCCGCTTGGGTGGAGAGGCTATTCGGCTATGACTGGGCACAACA
GACAATCGGCTGCTCTGATGCCGCCGTGTTCCGGCTGTCAGCGCAGGGGCGCCCGGTTCTTTTTGTCAAG
ACCGACCTGTCCGGTGCCCTGAATGAACTGCAGGACGAGGCAGCGCGGCTATCGTGGCTGGCCACGACGG
GCGTTCCTTGCGCAGCTGTGCTCGACGTTGTCACTGAAGCGGGAAGGGACTGGCTGCTATTGGGCGAAGT
GCCGGGGCAGGATCTCCTGTCATCCCACCTTGCTCCTGCCGAGAAAGTATCCATCATGGCTGATGCAATG
CGGCGGCTGCATACGCTTGATCCGGCTACCTGCCCATTCGACCACCAAGCGAAACATCGCATCGAGCGAG
CACGTACTCGGATGGAAGCCGGTCTTGTCGATCAGGATGATCTGGACGAAGAGCATCAGGGGCTCGCGCC
AGCCGAACTGTTCGCCAGGCTCAAGGCGCGCATGCCCGACGGCGAGGATCTCGTCGTGACCCATGGCGAT
GCCTGCTTGCCGAATATCATGGTGGAAAATGGCCGCTTTTCTGGATTCATCGACTGTGGCCGGCTGGGTG
TGGCGGACCGCTATCAGGACATAGCGTTGGCTACCCGTGATATTGCTGAAGAGCTTGGCGGCGAATGGGC
TGACCGCTTCCTCGTGCTTTACGGTATCGCCGCTCCCGATTCGCAGCGCATCGCCTTCTATCGCCTTCTT
GACGAGTTCTTCTGAATTGAAAAAGGAAGAGTATGAGTATTCAACATTTCCGTGTCGCCCTTATTCCCTT
TTTTGCGGCATTTTGCCTTCCTGTTTTTGCTCACCCAGAAACGCTGGTGAAAGTAAAAGATGCTGAAGAT
CAGTTGGGTGCACGAGTGGGTTACATCGAACTGGATCTCAACAGCGGTAAGATCCTTGAGAGTTTTCGCC
CCGAAGAACGTTTTCCAATGATGAGCACTTTTAAAGTTCTGCTATGTGGCGCGGTATTATCCCGTATTGA
CGCCGGGCAAGAGCAACTCGGTCGCCGCATACACTATTCTCAGAATGACTTGGTTGAGTACTCACCAGTC
ACAGAAAAGCATCTTACGGATGGCATGACAGTAAGAGAATTATGCAGTGCTGCCATAACCATGAGTGATA
ACACTGCGGCCAACTTACTTCTGACAACGATCGGAGGACCGAAGGAGCTAACCGCTTTTTTGCACAACAT
GGGGGATCATGTAACTCGCCTTGATCGTTGGGAACCGGAGCTGAATGAAGCCATACCAAACGACGAGCGT
GACACCACGATGCCTGTAGCAATGGCAACAACGTTGCGCAAACTATTAACTGGCGAACTACTTACTCTAG
CTTCCCGGCAACAATTAATAGACTGGATGGAGGCGGATAAAGTTGCAGGACCACTTCTGCGCTCGGCCCT
TCCGGCTGGCTGGTTTATTGCTGATAAATCTGGAGCCGGTGAGCGTGGGTCTCGCGGTATCATTGCAGCA
CTGGGGCCAGATGGTAAGCCCTCCCGTATCGTAGTTATCTACACGACGGGGAGCCAGGCAACTATGGATG
AACGAAATAGACAGATCGCTGAGATAGGTGCCTCACTGATTAAGCATTGGTAACTGTCAGACCAAGTTTA
CTCATATATACTTTAGATTGATTTAAAACTTCATTTTTAATTTAAAAGGATCTAGGTGAAGATCCTTTTT
GATAATCTCATGACCAAAATCCCTTAACGTGAGTTTTCGTTCCACTGAGCGTCAGACCCCGTAGAAAAGA
TCAAAGGATCTTCTTGAGATCCTTTTTTTCTGCGCGTAATCTGCTGCTTGCAAACAAAAAAACCACCGCT
ACCAGCGGTGGTTTGTTTGCCGGATCAAGAGCTACCAACTCTTTTTCCGAAGGTAACTGGCTTCAGCAGA
GCGCAGATACCAAATACTGTTCTTCTAGTGTAGCCGTAGTTAGGCCACCACTTCAAGAACTCTGTAGCAC
CGCCTACATACCTCGCTCTGCTAATCCTGTTACCAGTGGCTGCTGCCAGTGGCGATAAGTCGTGTCTTAC
CGGGTTGGACTCAAGACGATAGTTACCGGATAAGGCGCAGCGGTCGGGCTGAACGGGGGGTTCGTGCACA
CAGCCCAGCTTGGAGCGAACGACCTACACCGAACTGAGATACCTACAGCGTGAGCTATGAGAAAGCGCCA
CGCTTCCCGAAGGGAGAAAGGCGGACAGGTATCCGGTAAGCGGCAGGGTCGGAACAGGAGAGCGCACGAG
GGAGCTTCCAGGGGGAAACGCCTGGTATCTTTATAGTCCTGTCGGGTTTCGCCACCTCTGACTTGAGCGT
CGATTTTTGTGATGCTCGTCAGGGGGGCGGAGCCTATGGAAAAACGCCAGCAACGCGGCCTTTTTACGGT
TCCTGGCCTTTTGCTGGCCTTTTGCTCACATGTTCTTTCCTGCGTTATCCCCTGATTCTGTGGATAACCG
TATTACCGCCTTTGAGTGAGCTGATACCGCTCGCCGCAGCCGAACGACCGAGCGCAGCGAGTCAGTGAGC
GAGGAAGCACGCGT
